>Addgene plasmid #90384 | pLminP_Luc2P_RE46 | addgene full sequence | sequence record 359754 | Addgene NGS Result
AATGTAGTCTTATGCAATACTCTTGTAGTCTTGCAACATGGTAACGATGAGTTAGCAACATGCCTTACAA
GGAGAGAAAAAGCACCGTGCATGCCGATTGGTGGAAGTAAGGTGGTACGATCGTGCCTTATTAGGAAGGC
AACAGACGGGTCTGACATGGATTGGACGAACCACTGAATTGCCGCATTGCAGAGATATTGTATTTAAGTG
CCTAGCTCGATACATAAACGGGTCTCTCTGGTTAGACCAGATCTGAGCCTGGGAGCTCTCTGGCTAACTA
GGGAACCCACTGCTTAAGCCTCAATAAAGCTTGCCTTGAGTGCTTCAAGTAGTGTGTGCCCGTCTGTTGT
GTGACTCTGGTAACTAGAGATCCCTCAGACCCTTTTAGTCAGTGTGGAAAATCTCTAGCAGTGGCGCCCG
AACAGGGACTTGAAAGCGAAAGGGAAACCAGAGGAGCTCTCTCGACGCAGGACTCGGCTTGCTGAAGCGC
GCACGGCAAGAGGCGAGGGGCGGCGACTGGTGAGTACGCCAAAAATTTTGACTAGCGGAGGCTAGAAGGA
GAGAGATGGGTGCGAGAGCGTCAGTATTAAGCGGGGGAGAATTAGATCGCGATGGGAAAAAATTCGGTTA
AGGCCAGGGGGAAAGAAAAAATATAAATTAAAACATATAGTATGGGCAAGCAGGGAGCTAGAACGATTCG
CAGTTAATCCTGGCCTGTTAGAAACATCAGAAGGCTGTAGACAAATACTGGGACAGCTACAACCATCCCT
TCAGACAGGATCAGAAGAACTTAGATCATTATATAATACAGTAGCAACCCTCTATTGTGTGCATCAAAGG
ATAGAGATAAAAGACACCAAGGAAGCTTTAGACAAGATAGAGGAAGAGCAAAACAAAAGTAAGACCACCG
CACAGCAAGCGGCCGCTGATCTTCAGACCTGGAGGAGGAGATATGAGGGACAATTGGAGAAGTGAATTAT
ATAAATATAAAGTAGTAAAAATTGAACCATTAGGAGTAGCACCCACCAAGGCAAAGAGAAGAGTGGTGCA
GAGAGAAAAAAGAGCAGTGGGAATAGGAGCTTTGTTCCTTGGGTTCTTGGGAGCAGCAGGAAGCACTATG
GGCGCAGCGTCAATGACGCTGACGGTACAGGCCAGACAATTATTGTCTGGTATAGTGCAGCAGCAGAACA
ATTTGCTGAGGGCTATTGAGGCGCAACAGCATCTGTTGCAACTCACAGTCTGGGGCATCAAGCAGCTCCA
GGCAAGAATCCTGGCTGTGGAAAGATACCTAAAGGATCAACAGCTCCTGGGGATTTGGGGTTGCTCTGGA
AAACTCATTTGCACCACTGCTGTGCCTTGGAATGCTAGTTGGAGTAATAAATCTCTGGAACAGATTTGGA
ATCACACGACCTGGATGGAGTGGGACAGAGAAATTAACAATTACACAAGCTTAATACACTCCTTAATTGA
AGAATCGCAAAACCAGCAAGAAAAGAATGAACAAGAATTATTGGAATTAGATAAATGGGCAAGTTTGTGG
AATTGGTTTAACATAACAAATTGGCTGTGGTATATAAAATTATTCATAATGATAGTAGGAGGCTTGGTAG
GTTTAAGAATAGTTTTTGCTGTACTTTCTATAGTGAATAGAGTTAGGCAGGGATATTCACCATTATCGTT
TCAGACCCACCTCCCAACCCCGAGGGGACCCGACAGGCCCGAAGGAATAGAAGAAGAAGGTGGAGAGAGA
GACAGAGACAGATCCATTCGATTAGTGAACGGATCTCGACGGTATCGGTTAACTTTTAAAAGAAAAGGGG
GGATTGGGGGGTACAGTGCAGGGGAAAGAATAGTAGACATAATAGCAACAGACATACAAACTAAAGAATT
ACAAAAACAAATTACAAAAATTCAAAATTTTATCGATCGCACCAGCGTGTGGATCTTAAGTAAGCCAATT
AAAGTGCAAAACACATTAAGTAAGCCAATTAAAGTGCAAAACACATTAAGTAAGCCAATTAAAGTGCAAA
ACACATTAAGTAAGCCAATTAAAGTGCAAAACACAGATCCGAGAACAGATCTGGCCTCGGCGGCCAAGCT
TAGACACTAGAGGGTATATAATGGAAGCTCGACTTCCAGCTTGGCAATCCGGTACTGTTGGTAAAGCCAC
CATGGAAGATGCCAAAAACATTAAGAAGGGCCCAGCGCCATTCTACCCACTCGAAGACGGGACCGCCGGC
GAGCAGCTGCACAAAGCCATGAAGCGCTACGCCCTGGTGCCCGGCACCATCGCCTTTACCGACGCACATA
TCGAGGTGGACATTACCTACGCCGAGTACTTCGAGATGAGCGTTCGGCTGGCAGAAGCTATGAAGCGCTA
TGGGCTGAATACAAACCATCGGATCGTGGTGTGCAGCGAGAATAGCTTGCAGTTCTTCATGCCCGTGTTG
GGTGCCCTGTTCATCGGTGTGGCTGTGGCCCCAGCTAACGACATCTACAACGAGCGCGAGCTGCTGAACA
GCATGGGCATCAGCCAGCCCACCGTCGTATTCGTGAGCAAGAAAGGGCTGCAAAAGATCCTCAACGTGCA
AAAGAAGCTACCGATCATACAAAAGATCATCATCATGGATAGCAAGACCGACTACCAGGGCTTCCAAAGC
ATGTACACCTTCGTGACTTCCCATTTGCCACCCGGCTTCAACGAGTACGACTTCGTGCCCGAGAGCTTCG
ACCGGGACAAAACCATCGCCCTGATCATGAACAGTAGTGGCAGTACCGGATTGCCCAAGGGCGTAGCCCT
ACCGCACCGCACCGCTTGTGTCCGATTCAGTCATGCCCGCGACCCCATCTTCGGCAACCAGATCATCCCC
GACACCGCTATCCTCAGCGTGGTGCCATTTCACCACGGCTTCGGCATGTTCACCACGCTGGGCTACTTGA
TCTGCGGCTTTCGGGTCGTGCTCATGTACCGCTTCGAGGAGGAGCTATTCTTGCGCAGCTTGCAAGACTA
TAAGATTCAATCTGCCCTGCTGGTGCCCACACTATTTAGCTTCTTCGCTAAGAGCACTCTCATCGACAAG
TACGACCTAAGCAACTTGCACGAGATCGCCAGCGGCGGGGCGCCGCTCAGCAAGGAGGTAGGTGAGGCCG
TGGCCAAACGCTTCCACCTACCAGGCATCCGCCAGGGCTACGGCCTGACAGAAACAACCAGCGCCATTCT
GATCACCCCCGAAGGGGACGACAAGCCTGGCGCAGTAGGCAAGGTGGTGCCCTTCTTCGAGGCTAAGGTG
GTGGACTTGGACACCGGTAAGACACTGGGTGTGAACCAGCGCGGCGAGCTGTGCGTCCGTGGCCCCATGA
TCATGAGCGGCTACGTTAACAACCCCGAGGCTACAAACGCTCTCATCGACAAGGACGGCTGGCTGCACAG
CGGCGACATCGCCTACTGGGACGAGGACGAGCACTTCTTCATCGTGGACCGGCTGAAGAGCCTGATCAAA
TACAAGGGCTACCAGGTAGCCCCAGCCGAACTGGAGAGCATCCTGCTGCAACACCCCAACATCTTCGACG
CCGGGGTCGCCGGCCTGCCCGACGACGATGCCGGCGAGCTGCCCGCCGCAGTCGTCGTGCTGGAACACGG
TAAAACCATGACCGAGAAGGAGATCGTGGACTATGTGGCCAGCCAGGTTACAACCGCCAAGAAGCTGCGC
GGTGGTGTTGTGTTCGTGGACGAGGTGCCTAAAGGACTGACCGGCAAGTTGGACGCCCGCAAGATCCGCG
AGATTCTCATTAAGGCCAAGAAGGGCGGCAAGATCGCCGTGAATTCTCACGGCTTCCCTCCCGAGGTGGA
GGAGCAGGCCGCCGGCACCCTGCCCATGAGCTGCGCCCAGGAGAGCGGCATGGATAGACACCCTGCTGCT
TGCGCCAGCGCCAGGATCAACGTCTAAGGCCGCGACTCTAGAACGCGTCACTGCGGCTCARMWSKYGTRT
CAGAGGACTACAGACATCAGCGCGTACCGGTTAGTAATGATCGACAATCAACCTCTGGATTACAAAATTT
GTGAAAGATTGACTGGTATTCTTAACTATGTTGCTCCTTTTACGCTATGTGGATACGCTGCTTTAATGCC
TTTGTATCATGCTATTGCTTCCCGTATGGCTTTCATTTTCTCCTCCTTGTATAAATCCTGGTTGCTGTCT
CTTTATGAGGAGTTGTGGCCCGTTGTCAGGCAACGTGGCGTGGTGTGCACTGTGTTTGCTGACGCAACCC
CCACTGGTTGGGGCATTGCCACCACCTGTCAGCTCCTTTCCGGGACTTTCGCTTTCCCCCTCCCTATTGC
CACGGCGGAACTCATCGCCGCCTGCCTTGCCCGCTGCTGGACAGGGGCTCGGCTGTTGGGCACTGACAAT
TCCGTGGTGTTGTCGGGGAAGCTGACGTCCTTTCCATGGCTGCTCGCCTGTGTTGCCACCTGGATTCTGC
GCGGGACGTCCTTCTGCTACGTCCCTTCGGCCCTCAATCCAGCGGACCTTCCTTCCCGCGGCCTGCTGCC
GGCTCTGCGGCCTCTTCCGCGTCTTCGCCTTCGCCCTCAGACGAGTCGGATCTCCCTTTGGGCCGCCTCC
CCGCCTGGCGATGGTACCGGTGTGGAAAGTCCCCAGGCTCCCCAGCAGGCAGAAGTATGCAAAGCATGCA
TCTCAATTAGTCAGCAACCAGGTGTGGAAAGTCCCCAGGCTCCCCAGCAGGCAGAAGTATGCAAAGCATG
CATCTCAATTAGTCAGCAACCATAGTCCCGCCCCTAACTCCGCCCATCCCGCCCCTAACTCCGCCCAGTT
CCGCCCATTCTCCGCCCCATGGCTGACTAATTTTTTTTATTTATGCAGAGGCCGAGGCCGCCTCTGCCTC
TGAGCTATTCCAGAAGTAGTGAGGAGGCTTTTTTGGAGGCCTAGGCTTTTGCAAAAAGCTCCCGGGAGCT
TGTATATCCATTTTCGGATCTGATCAGCACCTAGCATGGTGAGCAAGGGCGAGGAGCTGTTCACCGGGGT
GGTGCCCATCCTGGTCGAGCTGGACGGCGACGTAAACGGCCACAAGTTCAGCGTGTCCGGCGAGGGCGAG
GGCGATGCCACCTACGGCAAGCTGACCCTGAAGTTCATCTGCACCACCGGCAAGCTGCCCGTGCCCTGGC
CCACCCTCGTGACCACCTTCACCTACGGCGTGCAGTGCTTCGCCCGCTACCCCGACCACATGAAGCAGCA
CGACTTCTTCAAGTCCGCCATGCCCGAAGGCTACGTCCAGGAGCGCACCATCTTCTTCAAGGACGACGGC
AACTACAAGACCCGCGCCGAGGTGAAGTTCGAGGGCGACACCCTGGTGAACCGCATCGAGCTGAAGGGCA
TCGACTTCAAGGAGGACGGCAACATCCTGGGGCACAAGCTGGAGTACAACTACAACAGCCACAAGGTCTA
TATCACCGCCGACAAGCAGAAGAACGGCATCAAGGTGAACTTCAAGACCCGCCACAACATCGAGGACGGC
AGCGTGCAGCTCGCCGACCACTACCAGCAGAACACCCCCATCGGCGACGGCCCCGTGCTGCTGCCCGACA
ACCACTACCTGAGCACCCAGTCCGCCCTGAGCAAAGACCCCAACGAGAAGCGCGATCACATGGTCCTGCT
GGAGTTCGTGACCGCCGCCGGGATCACTCTCGGCATGGACGAGCTGTACAAGTAAGGTACCTTTAAGACC
AATGACTTACAAGGCAGCTGTAGATCTTAGCCACTTTTTAAAAGAAAAGGGGGGACTGGAAGGGCTAATT
CACTCCCAACGAAGACAAGATCTGCTTTTTGCTTGTACTGGGTCTCTCTGGTTAGACCAGATCTGAGCCT
GGGAGCTCTCTGGCTAACTAGGGAACCCACTGCTTAAGCCTCAATAAAGCTTGCCTTGAGTGCTTCAAGT
AGTGTGTGCCCGTCTGTTGTGTGACTCTGGTAACTAGAGATCCCTCAGACCCTTTTAGTCAGTGTGGAAA
ATCTCTAGCAGTAGTAGTTCATGTCATCTTATTATTCAGTATTTATAACTTGCAAAGAAATGAATATCAG
AGAGTGAGAGGAACTTGTTTATTGCAGCTTATAATGGTTACAAATAAAGCAATAGCATCACAAATTTCAC
AAATAAAGCATTTTTTTCACTGCATTCTAGTTGTGGTTTGTCCAAACTCATCAATGTATCTTATCATGTC
TGGCTCTAGCTATCCCGCCCCTAACTCCGCCCATCCCGCCCCTAACTCCGCCCAGTTCCGCCCATTCTCC
GCCCCATGGCTGACTAATTTTTTTTATTTATGCAGAGGCCGAGGCCGCCTCGGCCTCTGAGCTATTCCAG
AAGTAGTGAGGAGGCTTTTTTGGAGGCCTAGGGACGTACCCAATTCGCCCTATAGTGAGTCGTATTACGC
GCGCTCACTGGCCGTCGTTTTACAACGTCGTGACTGGGAAAACCCTGGCGTTACCCAACTTAATCGCCTT
GCAGCACATCCCCCTTTCGCCAGCTGGCGTAATAGCGAAGAGGCCCGCACCGATCGCCCTTCCCAACAGT
TGCGCAGCCTGAATGGCGAATGGG
[124 nt withheld, positions 6605-6728]
C
[91 nt withheld, positions 6730-6820]
A
[49 nt withheld, positions 6822-6870]
CCTTTGACGTTGGAGTCCACGTTCTTT
[37 nt withheld, positions 6898-6934]
ACCCTATCTCGGTCTATTCTTTTGATTTATAAGGGATTTTGCCGATTTCGGCCTATTGGTTAAAAAATGA
GCTGATTTAACAAAAATTTAACGCGAATTTTAACAAAATATTAACGCTTACAATTTAGGTGGCACTTTTC
GGGGAAATGTGCGCGGAACCCCTATTTGTTTATTTTTCTAAATACATTCAAATATGTATCCGCTCATGAG
ACAATAACCCTGATAAATGCTTCAATAATATTGAAAAAGGAAGAGTATGAGTATTCAACATTTCCGTGTC
GCCCTTATTCCCTTTTTTGCGGCATTTTGCCTTCCTGTTTTTGCTCACCCAGAAACGCTGGTGAAAGTAA
AAGATGCTGAAGATCAGTTGGGTGCACGAGTGGGTTACATCGAACTGGATCTCAACAGCGGTAAGATCCT
TGAGAGTTTTCGCCCCGAAGAACGTTTTCCAATGATGAGCACTTTTAAAGTTCTGCTATGTGGCGCGGTA
TTATCCCGTATTGACGCCGGGCAAGAGCAACTCGGTCGCCGCATACACTATTCTCAGAATGACTTGGTTG
AGTACTCACCAGTCACAGAAAAGCATCTTACGGATGGCATGACAGTAAGAGAATTATGCAGTGCTGCCAT
AACCATGAGTGATAACACTGCGGCCAACTTACTTCTGACAACGATCGGAGGACCGAAGGAGCTAACCGCT
TTTTTGCACAACATGGGGGATCATGTAACTCGCCTTGATCGTTGGGAACCGGAGCTGAATGAAGCCATAC
CAAACGACGAGCGTGACACCACGATGCCTGTAGCAATGGCAACAACGTTGCGCAAACTATTAACTGGCGA
ACTACTTACTCTAGCTTCCCGGCAACAATTAATAGACTGGATGGAGGCGGATAAAGTTGCAGGACCACTT
CTGCGCTCGGCCCTTCCGGCTGGCTGGTTTATTGCTGATAAATCTGGAGCCGGTGAGCGTGGGTCTCGCG
GTATCATTGCAGCACTGGGGCCAGATGGTAAGCCCTCCCGTATCGTAGTTATCTACACGACGGGGAGTCA
GGCAACTATGGATGAACGAAATAGACAGATCGCTGAGATAGGTGCCTCACTGATTAAGCATTGGTAACTG
TCAGACCAAGTTTACTCATATATACTTTAGATTGATTTAAAACTTCATTTTTAATTTAAAAGGATCTAGG
TGAAGATCCTTTTTGATAATCTCATGACCAAAATCCCTTAACGTGAGTTTTCGTTCCACTGAGCGTCAGA
CCCCGTAGAAAAGATCAAAGGATCTTCTTGAGATCCTTTTTTTCTGCGCGTAATCTGCTGCTTGCAAACA
AAAAAACCACCGCTACCAGCGGTGGTTTGTTTGCCGGATCAAGAGCTACCAACTCTTTTTCCGAAGGTAA
CTGGCTTCAGCAGAGCGCAGATACCAAATACTGTTCTTCTAGTGTAGCCGTAGTTAGGCCACCACTTCAA
GAACTCTGTAGCACCGCCTACATACCTCGCTCTGCTAATCCTGTTACCAGTGGCTGCTGCCAGTGGCGAT
AAGTCGTGTCTTACCGGGTTGGACTCAAGACGATAGTTACCGGATAAGGCGCAGCGGTCGGGCTGAACGG
GGGGTTCGTGCACACAGCCCAGCTTGGAGCGAACGACCTACACCGAACTGAGATACCTACAGCGTGAGCT
ATGAGAAAGCGCCACGCTTCCCGAAGGGAGAAAGGCGGACAGGTATCCGGTAAGCGGCAGGGTCGGAACA
GGAGAGCGCACGAGGGAGCTTCCAGGGGGAAACGCCTGGTATCTTTATAGTCCTGTCGGGTTTCGCCACC
TCTGACTTGAGCGTCGATTTTTGTGATGCTCGTCAGGGGGGCGGAGCCTATGGAAAAACGCCAGCAACGC
GGCCTTTTTACGGTTCCTGGCCTTTTGCTGGCCTTTTGCTCACATGTTCTTTCCTGCGTTATCCCCTGAT
TCTGTGGATAACCGTATTACCGCCTTTGAGTGAGCTGATACCGCTCGCCGCAGCCGAACGACCGAGCGCA
GCGAGTCAGTGAGCGAGGAAGCGGAAGAGCGCCCAATACGCAAACCGCCTCTCCCCGCGCGTTGGCCGAT
TCATTAATGCAGCTGGCACGACAGGTTTCCCGACTGGAAAGCGGGCAGTGAGCGCAACGCAATTAATGTG
AGTTAGCTCACTCATTAGGCACCCCAGGCTTTACACTTTATGCTTCCGGCTCGTATGTTGTGTGGAATTG
TGAGCGGATAACAATTTCACACAGGAAACAGCTATGACCATGATTACGCCAAGCGCGCAATTAACCCTCA
CTAAAGGGAACAAAAGCTGGAGCTGCAAGCTT
Features (pLannotate 1.2.2; 28 found; start..end, strand, type, name):
      3..229     +  promoter       RSV promoter: Rous sarcoma virus enhancer/promoter
    230..410     +  LTR            5' LTR (truncated): truncated 5' long terminal repeat (LTR) from HIV-1
    457..582     +  misc_feature   HIV-1 Ψ: packaging signal of human immunodeficiency virus type 1
    566..929     +  CDS            HIV-1 gag (fragment): gag protein from human immunodeficiency virus 1; gag
   1075..1308    +  misc_feature   RRE: The Rev response element (RRE) of HIV-1 allows for Rev-dependent mRNA export from the nucleus to the cytoplasm.
   1685..1785    +  CDS            Rev (fragment): human immunodeficiency virus 1 (HIV-1) Rev protein; rev; enhances nuclear export of unspliced and incompletely spliced viral mRNAs
   1804..1921    +  misc_feature   cPPT/CTS: central polypurine tract and central termination sequence of HIV-1
   2108..2139    +  promoter       minP: minimal TATA-box promoter with low basal activity
   2172..3821    +  CDS            luciferase: firefly luciferase synthetic luc2 version of the luciferase gene
   3825..3944    +  CDS            hPEST: PEST degradation sequence from mouse ornithine decarboxylase human codon-optimized
   4036..4624    +  misc_feature   WPRE: woodchuck hepatitis virus posttranscriptional regulatory element
   4639..4955    +  promoter       SV40 promoter: SV40 enhancer and early promoter
   5006..5725    +  CDS            EmGFP: Emerald GFP mammalian codon-optimized
   5724..5795    +  CDS            nef (fragment): NEF_HV1Z2 - Experimental evidence at protein level: Swiss-Prot protein existence level 1. Extracellular Nef protein targets CD4(+) T-lymphocytes for apoptosis by interacting with CXCR4 surface receptors. From Human immunodeficiency virus type 1 group M subtype D (isolate Z2/CDC-Z34) (HIV-1).
   5797..6030    +  LTR            3' LTR (ΔU3): self-inactivating 3' long terminal repeat (LTR) from HIV-1
   6102..6223    +  polyA_signal   SV40 poly(A) signal: SV40 polyadenylation signal
   6263..6398    +  rep_origin     SV40 ori: SV40 origin of replication
   6419..6437    -  promoter       T7 promoter: promoter for bacteriophage T7 RNA polymerase
   6445..6600    +  CDS            lacZα (fragment): LacZα fragment of β-galactosidase; lacZ fragment
   6605..7033    +  rep_origin     f1 ori (sequence partly withheld): f1 bacteriophage origin of replication; arrow indicates direction of (+) strand synthesis
   7086..7190    +  promoter       AmpR promoter: bla
   7191..8051    +  CDS            AmpR: β-lactamase; bla; confers resistance to ampicillin, carbenicillin, and related antibiotics
   8222..8810    +  rep_origin     ori: high-copy-number ColE1/pMB1/pBR322/pUC origin of replication
   8993..9085    +  CDS            lacI (fragment): lac repressor; lacI; The lac repressor binds to the lac operator to inhibit transcription in E. coli. This inhibition can be relieved by adding lactose or isopropyl-β-D-thiogalactopyranoside (IPTG).
   9098..9119    +  protein_bind   CAP binding site: CAP binding activates transcription in the presence of cAMP. E. coli catabolite activator protein
   9134..9164    +  promoter       lac promoter: promoter for the E. coli lac operon
   9172..9188    +  protein_bind   lac operator: The lac repressor binds to the lac operator to inhibit transcription in E. coli. This inhibition can be relieved by adding lactose or isopropyl-β-D-thiogalactopyranoside (IPTG). lac repressor encoded by lacI
   9233..9251    +  promoter       T3 promoter: promoter for bacteriophage T3 RNA polymerase
