[The description below was written by a language model from this plasmid's Addgene catalogue record and pLannotate feature annotations shown in this document.]
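Description:
pLminP_Luc2P_RE46 is a lentiviral transcriptional reporter built on the pLenti7.3 backbone, designed to read out activity of an NF-Y (NFYA) response element, which the record describes as a constitutive enhancer. It is propagated in E. coli through a high-copy ColE1/pUC-type origin with ampicillin resistance (AmpR); an f1 origin and residual lac/T7/T3 cloning-vector elements are also present in the backbone. The viral portion has a third-generation, self-inactivating layout: an RSV promoter drives a truncated HIV-1 5' LTR, followed by the Ψ packaging signal, a gag fragment, the RRE for Rev-dependent export of the genomic RNA, and the cPPT/CTS, with a ΔU3 3' LTR and an SV40 polyadenylation signal at the far end.

The reporter cassette sits downstream of the cPPT. A minimal TATA-box promoter (minP) with low basal activity drives Luc2P, the synthetic luc2 firefly luciferase fused to an hPEST degradation sequence that shortens protein half-life so that signal tracks changes in transcription more closely; this portion was derived from a pGL4.29 reporter vector. The catalogue lists NF-Y as the promoter, implying NF-Y binding sites placed upstream of minP, but the response element itself is not annotated in the feature table. A WPRE follows the luciferase to enhance transcript expression. A separate SV40 enhancer/early promoter drives Emerald GFP, which serves as the marker for identifying or sorting transduced mammalian cells, as no drug selection marker is recorded. The sequenced record is slightly shorter than the stated total vector size. The construct appears to belong to a series of response-element reporters used to infer pathway and transcription-factor activity, here likely serving as a constitutively active reference.
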