Addgene plasmid #90384: pLminP_Luc2P_RE46
Purpose: NFYA - constitutive enhancer gene reporter
Depositing lab: Ramnik Xavier. Depositing organization: Broad Institute. Publication: Simultaneous Pathway Activity Inference and Gene Expression Analysis Using RNA Sequencing. O'Connell DJ, Kolde R, Sooknah M, Graham DB, Sundberg TB, Latorre IJ, Mikkelsen TS, Xavier RJ. Cell Syst. 2016 May 25;2(5):323-34. doi: 10.1016/j.cels.2016.04.011. Epub 2016 May 19. PubMed 27211859.
Backbone
  Vector backbone: pLenti7.3
  Backbone manufacturer: Thermo Fisher
  Backbone size w/o insert (bp): 7251
  Total vector size (bp): 9293
  Vector type: Lentiviral
  Selectable markers: eGFP
Growth in bacteria
  Bacterial resistance: Ampicillin, 100 μg/mL
  Growth temperature: 37°C
  Growth strain: NEB Stable
  Copy number: High Copy
Gene/Insert
  Gene/Insert name: Firefly luciferase (alt name: Luc2P)
  Species: P. pyralis
  Insert size (bp): 1776
  Promoter: NF-Y
  Cloning method: Gibson Cloning
  Sequencing primers: 5′ GGTACAGTGCAGGGGAAAGA
Resource information
  A portion of this plasmid was derived from a plasmid made by: pGL4.29 reporter vector (Promega)
Terms and licenses: Academic/Nonprofit Terms; Industry Terms: Not Available to Industry
How to cite: pLminP_Luc2P_RE46 was a gift from Ramnik Xavier (Addgene plasmid # 90384 ; http://n2t.net/addgene:90384 ; RRID:Addgene_90384)
